>Addgene plasmid #24630 | pKS100 | addgene partial sequence | sequence record 30696 | 24630 with Amp-R
CATTGGAAACGTTCTTCGGGGCGAAAACTCTCAAGGATCTTACCGCTGTTGAGATCCAGTTCGATGTAAC
CCACTCGTGCACCCAACTGATCTTCAGCATCTTTTACTTTCACCAGCGTTTCTGGGTGAGCAAAAACAGG
AAGGCAAAATGCCGCAAAAAAGGGAATAAGGGCGACACGGAAATGTTGAATACTCATACTCTTCCTTTTT
CAATATTATTGAAGCATTTATCAGGGTTATTGTCTCATGAGCGGATACATATTTGAATGTATTTAGAAAA
ATAAACAAAAGAGTTTGTAGAAACGCAAAAAGGCCATCCGTCAGGATGGCCTTCTGCTTAATTTGATGCC
TGGCAGTTTATGGCGGGCGTCCTGCCCGCCACCCTCCGGGCCGTTGCTTCGCAACGTTCAAATCCGCTCC
CGGCGGATTTGTCCTACTCAGGAGAGCGTTCACCGACAAACAACAGATAAAACGAAAGGCCCAGTCTTTC
GACTGAGCCTTTCGTTTTATTTGATGCCTGGCAGTTCCCTACTCTCGCATGGGGAGACCCCACACTACCA
TCGGCGCTACGGCGTTTCACTTCTGAGTTCGGCATGGGGTCAGGTGGGACCACCGCGCTACTGCCGCCAG
GCAAATTCTGTTTTATCAGACCGCTTCTGCGTTCTGATTTAATCTGTATCAGGCTGAAAATCTTCTCTCA
TCCGCCAAAACAGCCAAGCTTGCATGCCTGCAGGTCGACTCTAGAGGATCCCCGGGATCAGGCGATCTTC
TTCAAGCCTTGCTTCTTGAGCTCTTCATCACGCAGTTCGCGGCGCAGGATCTTGCCCACGTTGGTGGTCG
GCAGCGAATCGCGGAACTCGATGTGGCGCGGTACCTTGTAGCCGGTAACGTTG
