[The description below was written by a language model from this plasmid's Addgene catalogue record.]
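Description:
pKS100 is a bacterial expression plasmid built on the pBR322 backbone and catalogued under both bacterial expression and synthetic biology. It is propagated in standard E. coli cloning strains and selected with ampicillin. The copy number is listed as unknown, although pBR322-derived vectors generally rely on the pMB1-type origin of replication. No feature table accompanies the entry, so the exact arrangement of elements on the plasmid cannot be confirmed from what is recorded.

The insert is fadD from E. coli, introduced by restriction enzyme cloning. fadD encodes the long-chain acyl-CoA synthetase (fatty acid–CoA ligase), which activates free fatty acids to their acyl-CoA thioesters. In native metabolism this step feeds fatty acids into β-oxidation. In engineered strains, it supplies acyl-CoA substrates for downstream enzymes that convert them into products such as fatty esters, fatty alcohols or waxes. The record does not state the promoter driving fadD, any inducer system, ribosome binding site, terminator or epitope tags, and it lists no mutations or truncations of the gene.

The associated publication concerns microbial production of fatty-acid-derived fuels and chemicals from plant biomass. This suggests the plasmid was used to overexpress fadD as one component of an engineered E. coli pathway that directs fatty acid biosynthesis toward biofuel and oleochemical products, probably alongside other plasmids carrying complementary pathway genes. The record does not itself describe the plasmid's specific role.
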