Addgene plasmid #24630: pKS100
Depositing lab: Jay Keasling. Depositing organization: University of California, Berkeley. Publication: Microbial production of fatty-acid-derived fuels and chemicals from plant biomass. Steen EJ, Kang Y, Bokinsky G, Hu Z, Schirmer A, McClure A, Del Cardayre SB, Keasling JD.. Nature. 2010 Jan 28;463(7280):559-62. 10.1038/nature08721 PubMed 20111002.
Backbone
  Vector backbone: pBR322
  Vector type: Bacterial Expression, Synthetic Biology
Growth in bacteria
  Bacterial resistance: Ampicillin, 100 μg/mL
  Growth temperature: 37°C
  Growth strain: DH5alpha
  Copy number: Unknown
Gene/Insert
  Gene/Insert name: fadD
  Species: E. coli
  Cloning method: Restriction Enzyme
  Sequencing primers: 5′ uknown
Terms and licenses: Academic/Nonprofit Terms; Industry Terms: Not Available to Industry
Depositor comments: EJ Steen et al. 2009 Nature 10.1038/nature08721
How to cite: pKS100 was a gift from Jay Keasling (Addgene plasmid # 24630 ; http://n2t.net/addgene:24630 ; RRID:Addgene_24630)
